Addgene plasmid #199743: pMCV
Purpose: (Empty Backbone) Minimal cloning vector
Depositing lab: Aravind Asokan. Depositing organization: Duke University. Publication: Structure-guided AAV capsid evolution strategies for enhanced CNS gene delivery. Gonzalez TJ, Mitchell-Dick A, Blondel LO, Fanous MM, Hull JA, Oh DK, Moller-Tank S, Castellanos Rivera RM, Piedrahita JA, Asokan A. Nat Protoc. 2023 Sep 21. doi: 10.1038/s41596-023-00875-y. PubMed 37735235.
Backbone
  Vector backbone: pMCV
  Backbone size (bp): 1799
  Vector type: Mammalian Expression
Growth in bacteria
  Bacterial resistance: Ampicillin, 100 μg/mL
  Growth temperature: 37°C
  Growth strain: DH5alpha
  Copy number: High Copy
Gene/Insert
  Cloning method: Unknown
Terms and licenses: Academic/Nonprofit Terms; Industry Terms: Not Available to Industry
How to cite: pMCV was a gift from Aravind Asokan (Addgene plasmid # 199743 ; http://n2t.net/addgene:199743 ; RRID:Addgene_199743)
