[The description below was written by a language model from this plasmid's Addgene catalogue record and pLannotate feature annotations shown in this document.]
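Description:
pMCV is an empty-backbone "minimal cloning vector" of 1,799 bp, reduced to little more than the elements needed for maintenance in E. coli. The feature table, generated from the full sequence, identifies only three parts: the β-lactamase coding sequence (AmpR), which confers resistance to ampicillin and related antibiotics; its native bla promoter immediately upstream; and a high-copy ColE1/pMB1/pUC-type origin of replication. All three lie on the same strand and together account for most of the plasmid, leaving only short unannotated stretches between and flanking them. These stretches presumably accommodate the cloning sites, although the record does not describe any polylinker, and the cloning method is listed as unknown.

Although the catalogue classifies the vector type as mammalian expression, no eukaryotic promoter, polyadenylation signal, reporter, tag, viral element or mammalian selection marker is annotated, and there is no insert. Any expression function would therefore have to come from the fragment cloned into it. In practice pMCV is best regarded as a compact, high-copy, ampicillin-selected carrier for holding and amplifying DNA fragments with minimal extraneous backbone sequence. It was deposited alongside a protocol on structure-guided evolution of AAV capsids for central nervous system gene delivery, which suggests a role as a small shuttle or intermediate for assembling or subcloning pieces in that workflow. The record does not state its specific use in that work.
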