Features (pLannotate 1.2.2; 3 found; start..end, strand, type, name):
     79..939     -  CDS            AmpR: β-lactamase; bla; confers resistance to ampicillin, carbenicillin, and related antibiotics
    940..1044    -  promoter       AmpR promoter: bla
   1119..1707    -  rep_origin     ori: high-copy-number ColE1/pMB1/pBR322/pUC origin of replication
>Addgene plasmid #199743 | pMCV | addgene full sequence | sequence record 392577 | Addgene NGS Result
CTTCACCTAGATCCTTTTAAATTAAAAATGAAGTTTTAAATCAATCTAAAGTATATATGAGTAAACTTGG
TCTGACAGTTACCAATGCTTAATCAGTGAGGCACCTATCTCAGCGATCTGTCTATTTCGTTCATCCATAG
TTGCCTGGCTCCCCGTCGTGTAGATAACTACGATACGGGAGGGCTTACCATCTGGCCCCAGTGCTGCAAT
GATACCGCGAGACCCACGCTCACCGGCTCCAGATTTATCAGCAATAAACCAGCCAGCCGGAAGGGCCGAG
CGCAGAAGTGGTCCTGCAACTTTATCCGCCTCCATCCAGTCTATTAATTGTTGCCGGGAAGCTAGAGTAA
GTAGTTCGCCAGTTAATAGTTTGCGCAACGTTGTTGCCATTGCTACAGGCATCGTGGTGTCACGCTCGTC
GTTTGGTATGGCTTCATTCAGCTCCGGTTCCCAACGATCAAGGCGAGTTACATGATCCCCCATGTTGTGC
AAAAAAGCGGTTAGCTCCTTCGGTCCTCCGATCGTTGTCAGAAGTAAGTTGGCCGCAGTGTTATCACTCA
TGGTTATGGCAGCACTGCATAATTCTCTTACTGTCATGCCATCCGTAAGATGCTTTTCTGTGACTGGTGA
GTACTCAACCAAGTCATTCTGAGAATAGTGTATGCGGCGACCGAGTTGCTCTTGCCCGGCGTCAATACGG
GATAATACCGCGCCACATAGCAGAACTTTAAAAGTGCTCATCATTGGAAAACGTTCTTCGGGGCGAAAAC
TCTCAAGGATCTTACCGCTGTTGAGATCCAGTTCGATGTAACCCACTCGTGCACCCAACTGATCTTCAGC
ATCTTTTACTTTCACCAGCGTTTCTGGGTGAGCAAAAACAGGAAGGCAAAATGCCGCAAAAAAGGGAATA
AGGGCGACACGGAAATGTTGAATACTCATACTCTTCCTTTTTCAATATTATTGAAGCATTTATCAGGGTT
ATTGTCTCATGAGCGGATACATATTTGAATGTATTTAGAAAAATAAACAAATAGGGGTTCCGCGCACATT
TCCCCGAAAAGTGCCACCTGATATCAGCAAAAGGCCAGGAACCGTAAAAAGGCCGCGTTGCTGGCGTTTT
TCCATAGGCTCCGCCCCCCTGACGAGCATCACAAAAATCGACGCTCAAGTCAGAGGTGGCGAAACCCGAC
AGGACTATAAAGATACCAGGCGTTTCCCCCTGGAAGCTCCCTCGTGCGCTCTCCTGTTCCGACCCTGCCG
CTTACCGGATACCTGTCCGCCTTTCTCCCTTCGGGAAGCGTGGCGCTTTCTCATAGCTCACGCTGTAGGT
ATCTCAGTTCGGTGTAGGTCGTTCGCTCCAAGCTGGGCTGTGTGCACGAACCCCCCGTTCAGCCCGACCG
CTGCGCCTTATCCGGTAACTATCGTCTTGAGTCCAACCCGGTAAGACACGACTTATCGCCACTGGCAGCA
GCCACTGGTAACAGGATTAGCAGAGCGAGGTATGTAGGCGGTGCTACAGAGTTCTTGAAGTGGTGGCCTA
ACTACGGCTACACTAGAAGAACAGTATTTGGTATCTGCGCTCTGCTGAAGCCAGTTACCTTCGGAAAAAG
AGTTGGTAGCTCTTGATCCGGCAAACAAACCACCGCTGGTAGCGGTGGTTTTTTTGTTTGCAAGCAGCAG
ATTACGCGCAGAAAAAAAGGATCTCAAGAAGATCCTTTGATCTTTTCTACGGGGTCTGACGCTCAGTGGA
ACGAAAACTCACGTTAAGGGATTTTGGTCATGAGATTATCAAAAAGGAT
